>Addgene plasmid #137785 | HsB2AR-mCherry | addgene full sequence | sequence record 273182 | Addgene NGS Result
CGTTACATAACTTACGGTAAATGGCCCGCCTGGCTGACCGCCCAACGACCCCCGCCCATTGACGTCAATA
ATGACGTATGTTCCCATAGTAACGCCAATAGGGACTTTCCATTGACGTCAATGGGTGGAGTATTTACGGT
AAACTGCCCACTTGGCAGTACATCAAGTGTATCATATGCCAAGTACGCCCCCTATTGACGTCAATGACGG
TAAATGGCCCGCCTGGCATTATGCCCAGTACATGACCTTATGGGACTTTCCTACTTGGCAGTACATCTAC
GTATTAGTCATCGCTATTACCATGGTGATGCGGTTTTGGCAGTACATCAATGGGCGTGGATAGCGGTTTG
ACTCACGGGGATTTCCAAGTCTCCACCCCATTGACGTCAATGGGAGTTTGTTTTGGCACCAAAATCAACG
GGACTTTCCAAAATGTCGTAACAACTCCGCCCCATTGACGCAAATGGGCGGTAGGCGTGTACGGTGGGAG
GTCTATATAAGCAGAGCTGGTTTAGTGAACCGTCAGATCCGCTAGCGCTACCGGACTCAGATCTCGAGCT
CAAGCTTCGAATTCGATTATCCACCATGGGGCAACCCGGGAACGGCAGCGCCTTCTTGCTGGCACCCAAT
AGAAGCCATGCGCCGGACCACGACGTCACGCAGCAAAGGGACGAGGTGTGGGTGGTGGGCATGGGCATCG
TCATGTCTCTCATCGTCCTGGCCATCGTGTTTGGCAATGTGCTGGTCATCACAGCCATTGCCAAGTTCGA
GCGTCTGCAGACGGTCACCAACTACTTCATCACTTCACTGGCCTGTGCTGATCTGGTCATGGGCCTGGCA
GTGGTGCCCTTTGGGGCCGCCCATATTCTTATGAAAATGTGGACTTTTGGCAACTTCTGGTGCGAGTTTT
GGACTTCCATTGATGTGCTGTGCGTCACGGCCAGCATTGAGACCCTGTGCGTGATCGCAGTGGATCGCTA
CTTTGCCATTACTTCACCTTTCAAGTACCAGAGCCTGCTGACCAAGAATAAGGCCCGGGTGATCATTCTG
ATGGTGTGGATTGTGTCAGGCCTTACCTCCTTCTTGCCCATTCAGATGCACTGGTACCGGGCCACCCACC
AGGAAGCCATCAACTGCTATGCCAATGAGACCTGCTGTGACTTCTTCACGAACCAAGCCTATGCCATTGC
CTCTTCCATCGTGTCCTTCTACGTTCCCCTGGTGATCATGGTCTTCGTCTACTCCAGGGTCTTTCAGGAG
GCCAAAAGGCAGCTCCAGAAGATTGACAAATCTGAGGGCCGCTTCCATGTCCAGAACCTTAGCCAGGTGG
AGCAGGATGGGCGGACGGGGCATGGACTCCGCAGATCTTCCAAGTTCTGCTTGAAGGAGCACAAAGCCCT
CAAGACGTTAGGCATCATCATGGGCACTTTCACCCTCTGCTGGCTGCCCTTCTTCATCGTTAACATTGTG
CATGTGATCCAGGATAACCTCATCCGTAAGGAAGTTTACATCCTCCTAAATTGGATAGGCTATGTCAATT
CTGGTTTCAATCCCCTTATCTACTGCCGGAGCCCAGATTTCAGGATTGCCTTCCAGGAGCTTCTGTGCCT
GCGCAGGTCTTCTTTGAAGGCCTATGGGAATGGCTACTCCAGCAACGGCAACACAGGGGAGCAGAGTGGA
TATCACGTGGAACAGGAGAAAGAAAATAAACTGCTGTGTGAAGACCTCCCAGGCACGGAAGACTTTGTGG
GCCATCAAGGTACTGTGCCTAGCGATAACATTGATTCACAAGGGAGGAATTGTAGTACAAATGACTCACT
GCTGGGACCGGTCGCCACCATGGTGAGCAAGGGCGAGGAGGATAACATGGCCATCATCAAGGAGTTCATG
CGCTTCAAGGTGCACATGGAGGGCTCCGTGAACGGCCACGAGTTCGAGATCGAGGGCGAGGGCGAGGGCC
GCCCCTACGAGGGCACCCAGACCGCCAAGCTGAAGGTGACCAAGGGTGGCCCCCTGCCCTTCGCCTGGGA
CATCCTGTCCCCTCAGTTCATGTACGGCTCCAAGGCCTACGTGAAGCACCCCGCCGACATCCCCGACTAC
TTGAAGCTGTCCTTCCCCGAGGGCTTCAAGTGGGAGCGCGTGATGAACTTCGAGGACGGCGGCGTGGTGA
CCGTGACCCAGGACTCCTCCCTGCAGGACGGCGAGTTCATCTACAAGGTGAAGCTGCGCGGCACCAACTT
CCCCTCCGACGGCCCCGTAATGCAGAAGAAGACCATGGGCTGGGAGGCCTCCTCCGAGCGGATGTACCCC
GAGGACGGCGCCCTGAAGGGCGAGATCAAGCAGAGGCTGAAGCTGAAGGACGGCGGCCACTACGACGCTG
AGGTCAAGACCACCTACAAGGCCAAGAAGCCCGTGCAGCTGCCCGGCGCCTACAACGTCAACATCAAGTT
GGACATCACCTCCCACAACGAGGACTACACCATCGTGGAACAGTACGAACGCGCCGAGGGCCGCCACTCC
ACCGGCGGCATGGACGAGCTGTACAAGTAAAGCGGCCGCGACTCTAGATCATAATCAGCCATACCACATT
TGTAGAGGTTTTACTTGCTTTAAAAAACCTCCCACACCTCCCCCTGAACCTGAAACATAAAATGAATGCA
ATTGTTGTTGTTAACTTGTTTATTGCAGCTTATAATGGTTACAAATAAAGCAATAGCATCACAAATTTCA
CAAATAAAGCATTTTTTTCACTGCATTCTAGTTGTGGTTTGTCCAAACTCATCAATGTATCTTAAGGCGT
AAATTGTAAGCGTTAATATTTTGTTAAAATTCGCGTTAAATTTTTGTTAAATCAGCTCATTTTTTAACCA
ATAGGCCGAAATCGGCAAAATCCCTTATAAATCAAAAGAATAGACCGAGATAGGGT
[37 nt withheld, positions 2927-2963]
AAAGAACGTGGACTCCAACGTCAAAGG
[49 nt withheld, positions 2991-3039]
T
[91 nt withheld, positions 3041-3131]
G
[124 nt withheld, positions 3133-3256]
CAGGTGGCACTTTTCGGGGAAATGTGCGCGGAACCCCTATTTGTTTATTTTTCTAAATACATTCAAATAT
GTATCCGCTCATGAGACAATAACCCTGATAAATGCTTCAATAATATTGAAAAAGGAAGAGTCCTGAGGCG
GAAAGAACCAGCTGTGGAATGTGTGTCAGTTAGGGTGTGGAAAGTCCCCAGGCTCCCCAGCAGGCAGAAG
TATGCAAAGCATGCATCTCAATTAGTCAGCAACCAGGTGTGGAAAGTCCCCAGGCTCCCCAGCAGGCAGA
AGTATGCAAAGCATGCATCTCAATTAGTCAGCAACCATAGTCCCGCCCCTAACTCCGCCCATCCCGCCCC
TAACTCCGCCCAGTTCCGCCCATTCTCCGCCCCATGGCTGACTAATTTTTTTTATTTATGCAGAGGCCGA
GGCCGCCTCGGCCTCTGAGCTATTCCAGAAGTAGTGAGGAGGCTTTTTTGGAGGCCTAGGCTTTTGCAAA
GATCGATCAAGAGACAGGATGAGGATCGTTTCGCATGATTGAACAAGATGGATTGCACGCAGGTTCTCCG
GCCGCTTGGGTGGAGAGGCTATTCGGCTATGACTGGGCACAACAGACAATCGGCTGCTCTGATGCCGCCG
TGTTCCGGCTGTCAGCGCAGGGGCGCCCGGTTCTTTTTGTCAAGACCGACCTGTCCGGTGCCCTGAATGA
ACTGCAAGACGAGGCAGCGCGGCTATCGTGGCTGGCCACGACGGGCGTTCCTTGCGCAGCTGTGCTCGAC
GTTGTCACTGAAGCGGGAAGGGACTGGCTGCTATTGGGCGAAGTGCCGGGGCAGGATCTCCTGTCATCTC
ACCTTGCTCCTGCCGAGAAAGTATCCATCATGGCTGATGCAATGCGGCGGCTGCATACGCTTGATCCGGC
TACCTGCCCATTCGACCACCAAGCGAAACATCGCATCGAGCGAGCACGTACTCGGATGGAAGCCGGTCTT
GTCGATCAGGATGATCTGGACGAAGAGCATCAGGGGCTCGCGCCAGCCGAACTGTTCGCCAGGCTCAAGG
CGAGCATGCCCGACGGCGAGGATCTCGTCGTGACCCATGGCGATGCCTGCTTGCCGAATATCATGGTGGA
AAATGGCCGCTTTTCTGGATTCATCGACTGTGGCCGGCTGGGTGTGGCGGACCGCTATCAGGACATAGCG
TTGGCTACCCGTGATATTGCTGAAGAGCTTGGCGGCGAATGGGCTGACCGCTTCCTCGTGCTTTACGGTA
TCGCCGCTCCCGATTCGCAGCGCATCGCCTTCTATCGCCTTCTTGACGAGTTCTTCTGAGCGGGACTCTG
GGGTTCGAAATGACCGACCAAGCGACGCCCAACCTGCCATCACGAGATTTCGATTCCACCGCCGCCTTCT
ATGAAAGGTTGGGCTTCGGAATCGTTTTCCGGGACGCCGGCTGGATGATCCTCCAGCGCGGGGATCTCAT
GCTGGAGTTCTTCGCCCACCCTAGGGGGAGGCTAACTGAAACACGGAAGGAGACAATACCGGAAGGAACC
CGCGCTATGACGGCAATAAAAAGACAGAATAAAACGCACGGTGTTGGGTCGTTTGTTCATAAACGCGGGG
TTCGGTCCCAGGGCTGGCACTCTGTCGATACCCCACCGAGACCCCATTGGGGCCAATACGCCCGCGTTTC
TTCCTTTTCCCCACCCCACCCCCCAAGTTCGGGTGAAGGCCCAGGGCTCGCAGCCAACGTCGGGGCGGCA
GGCCCTGCCATAGCCTCAGGTTACTCATATATACTTTAGATTGATTTAAAACTTCATTTTTAATTTAAAA
GGATCTAGGTGAAGATCCTTTTTGATAATCTCATGACCAAAATCCCTTAACGTGAGTTTTCGTTCCACTG
AGCGTCAGACCCCGTAGAAAAGATCAAAGGATCTTCTTGAGATCCTTTTTTTCTGCGCGTAATCTGCTGC
TTGCAAACAAAAAAACCACCGCTACCAGCGGTGGTTTGTTTGCCGGATCAAGAGCTACCAACTCTTTTTC
CGAAGGTAACTGGCTTCAGCAGAGCGCAGATACCAAATACTGTTCTTCTAGTGTAGCCGTAGTTAGGCCA
CCACTTCAAGAACTCTGTAGCACCGCCTACATACCTCGCTCTGCTAATCCTGTTACCAGTGGCTGCTGCC
AGTGGCGATAAGTCGTGTCTTACCGGGTTGGACTCAAGACGATAGTTACCGGATAAGGCGCAGCGGTCGG
GCTGAACGGGGGGTTCGTGCACACAGCCCAGCTTGGAGCGAACGACCTACACCGAACTGAGATACCTACA
GCGTGAGCTATGAGAAAGCGCCACGCTTCCCGAAGGGAGAAAGGCGGACAGGTATCCGGTAAGCGGCAGG
GTCGGAACAGGAGAGCGCACGAGGGAGCTTCCAGGGGGAAACGCCTGGTATCTTTATAGTCCTGTCGGGT
TTCGCCACCTCTGACTTGAGCGTCGATTTTTGTGATGCTCGTCAGGGGGGCGGAGCCTATGGAAAAACGC
CAGCAACGCGGCCTTTTTACGGTTCCTGGCCTTTTGCTGGCCTTTTGCTCACATGTTCTTTCCTGCGTTA
TCCCCTGATTCTGTGGATAACCGTATTACCGCCATGCATTAGTTATTAATAGTAATCAATTACGGGGTCA
TTAGTTCATAGCCCATATATGGAGTTCCG
Features (pLannotate 1.2.2; 16 found; start..end, strand, type, name):
      1..304     +  enhancer       CMV enhancer: human cytomegalovirus immediate early enhancer
    305..508     +  promoter       CMV promoter: human cytomegalovirus (CMV) immediate early promoter
    531..574     +  misc_feature   MCS (fragment): multiple cloning site
    586..1824    +  CDS            ADRB2: ADRB2_HUMAN - Also known as ADRB2R, B2AR. Experimental evidence at protein level: Swiss-Prot protein existence level 1. Beta-adrenergic receptors mediate the catecholamine-induced activation of adenylate cyclase through the action of G proteins. The beta-2-adrenergic receptor binds epinephrine with an approximately 30- fold greater affinity than it does norepinephrine. From Homo sapiens (Human).
   1840..2547    +  CDS            mCherry: mCherry is a basic (constitutively fluorescent) red fluorescent protein published in 2004, derived from Discosoma sp.. It is reported to be a very rapidly-maturing monomer with low acid sensitivity.
   2567..2650    +  CDS            large T antigen (fragment): large T antigen from SV40 (simian virus 40)
   2673..2794    +  polyA_signal   SV40 poly(A) signal: SV40 polyadenylation signal
   2828..3256    -  rep_origin     f1 ori (sequence partly withheld): f1 bacteriophage origin of replication; arrow indicates direction of (+) strand synthesis
   3283..3387    +  promoter       AmpR promoter: bla
   3389..3746    +  promoter       SV40 promoter: SV40 enhancer and early promoter
   3781..4575    +  CDS            NeoR/KanR: aminoglycoside phosphotransferase from Tn5; aph(3')-II (or nptII); confers resistance to neomycin, kanamycin, and G418 (Geneticin®)
   4596..4748    +  CDS            ble (fragment): BLE_KLEPN - Experimental evidence at protein level: Swiss-Prot protein existence level 1. Binding protein with a strong affinity to the bleomycin family of antibiotics. Binds to CL990; an antimitotic-antibiotic compound. From Klebsiella pneumoniae.
   4807..4854    +  polyA_signal   HSV TK poly(A) signal: herpes simplex virus thymidine kinase polyadenylation signal (Cole and Stacy, 1985)
   4945..4961    -  polyA_signal   bGH poly(A) signal (fragment): bovine growth hormone polyadenylation signal
   5183..5771    +  rep_origin     ori: high-copy-number ColE1/pMB1/pBR322/pUC origin of replication
   5886..5945    +  enhancer       CMV enhancer (fragment): human cytomegalovirus immediate early enhancer
