[The description below was written by a language model from this plasmid's Addgene catalogue record and pLannotate feature annotations shown in this document.]
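Description:
HsB2AR-mCherry is a mammalian expression plasmid built on the pEGFP-N1 backbone, in which the original fluorescent protein position is occupied by mCherry. It encodes the human beta-2-adrenergic receptor (ADRB2), a G-protein-coupled receptor that mediates catecholamine-induced activation of adenylate cyclase. The receptor coding sequence is followed a few codons later by mCherry on the same strand. This N1-type arrangement is consistent with a C-terminal fusion that places the red fluorescent protein on the receptor's cytoplasmic tail. Expression is driven by the human cytomegalovirus immediate early enhancer and promoter, and the transcript is terminated by an SV40 polyadenylation signal. The restriction sites used for cloning are not recorded, although a fragment of the multiple cloning site remains upstream of the receptor.

The plasmid is about 5.9 kb and replicates at high copy number in E. coli from a ColE1/pUC-type origin. It also carries an f1 phage origin that allows single-stranded DNA production. Selection relies on a single Tn5 aminoglycoside phosphotransferase (NeoR/KanR) cassette with dual promoters. A bacterial bla-type promoter provides kanamycin resistance in bacteria, while the SV40 enhancer and early promoter, paired with the HSV TK polyadenylation signal, allow G418 selection of transfected mammalian cells. The short large T antigen, ble and bGH poly(A) fragments in the annotation are most likely backbone remnants or partial sequence matches, not functional elements.

The stated purpose is visualization of the beta-2-adrenergic receptor. The construct therefore suits fluorescence microscopy of receptor expression and localization in transfected cells, including use alongside spectrally distinct reporters in studies of GPCR signalling.
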