Addgene plasmid #137785: HsB2AR-mCherry
Purpose: Visualization of the Beta-2-adrenergic receptor
Depositing lab: Dorus Gadella. Depositing organization: University of Amsterdam. Publication: Not So Dry After All: DRY Mutants of the AT1A Receptor and H1 Receptor Can Induce G-Protein-Dependent Signaling. Pietraszewska-Bogiel A, Joosen L, Chertkova AO, Goedhart J. ACS Omega. 2020 Feb 3;5(6):2648-2659. doi: 10.1021/acsomega.9b03146. eCollection 2020 Feb 18. PubMed 32095688.
Backbone
  Vector backbone: pEGFP-N1
  Vector type: Mammalian Expression
Growth in bacteria
  Bacterial resistance: Kanamycin, 50 μg/mL
  Growth temperature: 37°C
  Growth strain: DH5alpha
  Copy number: High Copy
Gene/Insert
  Gene/Insert name: Human beta2-adrenergic receptor
  Species: H. sapiens (human)
  Entrez Gene: ADRB2 (a.k.a. ADRB2R, ADRBR, ARB2, B2AR, BAR, BETA2AR)
  Promoter: CMV
  Cloning method: Restriction Enzyme; 5′ cloning site Unknown (unknown if destroyed)
Terms and licenses: Academic/Nonprofit Terms; Industry Terms: Not Available to Industry
How to cite: HsB2AR-mCherry was a gift from Dorus Gadella (Addgene plasmid # 137785 ; http://n2t.net/addgene:137785 ; RRID:Addgene_137785)
